>Addgene plasmid #103756 | LSB-hsa-miR-93-5p | depositor full sequence | sequence record 196560 | Full Sequence
AATTGAGGGGATAACGCAGGAAAGAACATGTGAGCAAAAGGCCAGCAAAAGGCCAGGAACCGTAAAAAGG
CCGCGTTGCTGGCGTTTTTCCATAGGCTCCGCCCCCCTGACGAGCATCACAAAAATCGACGCTCAAGTCA
GAGGTGGCGAAACCCGACAGGACTATAAAGATACCAGGCGTTTCCCCCTGGAAGCTCCCTCGTGCGCTCT
CCTGTTCCGACCCTGCCGCTTACCGGATACCTGTCCGCCTTTCTCCCTTCGGGAAGCGTGGCGCTTTCTC
ATAGCTCACGCTGTAGGTATCTCAGTTCGGTGTAGGTCGTTCGCTCCAAGCTGGGCTGTGTGCACGAACC
CCCCGTTCAGCCCGACCGCTGCGCCTTATCCGGTAACTATCGTCTTGAGTCCAACCCGGTAAGACACGAC
TTATCGCCACTGGCAGCAGCCACTGGTAACAGGATTAGCAGAGCGAGGTATGTAGGCGGTGCTACAGAGT
TCTTGAAGTGGTGGCCTAACTACGGCTACACTAGAAGAACAGTATTTGGTATCTGCGCTCTGCTGAAGCC
AGTTACCTTCGGAAAAAGAGTTGGTAGCTCTTGATCCGGCAAACAAACCACCGCTGGTAGCGGTGGTTTT
TTTGTTTGCAAGCAGCAGATTACGCGCAGAAAAAAAGGATCTCAAGAAGATCCTTTGATCTTTTCTACGG
GGTCTGACGCTCAGTGGAACGAAAACTCACGTTAAGGGATTTTGGTCATGAGATTATCAAAAAGGATCTT
CACCTAGATCCTTTTAAATTAAAAATGAAGTTTTAAATCAATCTAAAGTATATATGAGTAAACTTGGTCT
GACAGTTACCAATGCTTAATCAGTGAGGCACCTATCTCAGCGATCTGTCTATTTCGTTCATCCATAGTTG
CCTGACTCCCCGTCGTGTAGATAACTACGATACGGGAGGGCTTACCATCTGGCCCCAGTGCTGCAATGAT
ACCGCGAGAACCACGCTCACCGGCTCCAGATTTATCAGCAATAAACCAGCCAGCCGGAAGGGCCGAGCGC
AGAAGTGGTCCTGCAACTTTATCCGCCTCCATCCAGTCTATTAATTGTTGCCGGGAAGCTAGAGTAAGTA
GTTCGCCAGTTAATAGTTTGCGCAACGTTGTTGCCATTGCTACAGGCATCGTGGTGTCACGCTCGTCGTT
TGGTATGGCTTCATTCAGCTCCGGTTCCCAACGATCAAGGCGAGTTACATGATCCCCCATGTTGTGCAAA
AAAGCGGTTAGCTCCTTCGGTCCTCCGATCGTTGTCAGAAGTAAGTTGGCCGCAGTGTTATCACTCATGG
TTATGGCAGCACTGCATAATTCTCTTACTGTCATGCCATCCGTAAGATGCTTTTCTGTGACTGGTGAGTA
CTCAACCAAGTCATTCTGAGAATAGTGTATGCGGCGACCGAGTTGCTCTTGCCCGGCGTCAATACGGGAT
AATACCGCGCCACATAGCAGAACTTTAAAAGTGCTCATCATTGGAAAACGTTCTTCGGGGCGAAAACTCT
CAAGGATCTTACCGCTGTTGAGATCCAGTTCGATGTAACCCACTCGTGCACCCAACTGATCTTCAGCATC
TTTTACTTTCACCAGCGTTTCTGGGTGAGCAAAAACAGGAAGGCAAAATGCCGCAAAAAAGGGAATAAGG
GCGACACGGAAATGTTGAATACTCATACTCTTCCTTTTTCAATATTATTGAAGCATTTATCAGGGTTATT
GTCTCATGAGCGGATACATATTTGAATGTAGCTCCGAATTTCTCGAGGGCTTGTCGACGACGGCGGTCTC
CGTCGTCAGGATCATGAATTCGACCCGCCTGCCACCATGACCGAGTACAAGCCCACGGTGCGCCTCGCCA
CCCGCGACGACGTCCCCCGGGCCGTACGCACCCTCGCCGCCGCGTTCGCCGACTACCCCGCCACGCGCCA
CACCGTCGACCCGGACCGCCACATCGAGCGGGTCACCGAGCTGCAAGAACTCTTCCTCACGCGCGTCGGG
CTCGACATCGGCAAGGTGTGGGTCGCGGACGACGGCGCCGCGGTGGCGGTCTGGACCACGCCGGAGAGCG
TCGAAGCGGGGGCGGTGTTCGCCGAGATCGGCCCGCGCATGGCCGAGTTGAGCGGTTCCCGGCTGGCCGC
GCAGCAACAGATGGAAGGCCTCCTGGCGCCGCACCGGCCCAAGGAGCCCGCGTGGTTCCTGGCCACCGTC
GGCGTCTCGCCCGACCACCAGGGCAAGGGTCTGGGCAGCGCCGTCGTGCTCCCCGGAGTGGAGGCGGCCG
AGCGCGCCGGGGTGCCCGCCTTCCTGGAGACATCCGCGCCCCGCAACCTCCCCTTCTACGAGCGGCTCGG
CTTCACCGTCACCGCCGACGTCGAGGTGCCCGAAGGACCGCGCACCTGGTGCATGACCCGCAAGCCCGGT
GCCTGATACGCGTGAATTCACTCCTCAGGTGCAGGCTGCCTATCAGAAGGTGGTGGCTGGTGTGGCCAAT
GCCCTGGCTCACAAATACCACTGAGATCTTTTTCCCTCTGCCAAAAATTATGGGGACATCATGAAGCCCC
TTGAGCATCTGACTTCTGGCTAATAAAGGAAATTTATTTTCATTGCAATAGTGTGTTGGAATTTTTTGTG
TCTCTCACTCGGAAGGACATATGGGAGGGCAAATCATTTAAAACATCAGAATGAGTATTTGGTTTAGAGT
TTGGCAACATATGCCCATATGCTGGCTGCCATGAACAAAGGTTGGCTATAAAGAGGTCATCAGTATATGA
AACAGCCCCCTGCTGTCCATTCCTTATTCCATAGAAAAGCCTTGACTTGAGGTTAGATTTTTTTTATATT
TTGTTTTGTGTTATTTTTTTCTTTAACATCCCTAAAATTTTCCTTACATGTTTTACTAGCCAGATTTTTC
CTCCTCTCCTGACTACTCCCAGTCATAGCTGTCCCTCTTCTCTTATGGAGATCCCTCGACCTGCAGCCCA
AGCTTGAATTCTCTAGAATTACCCTGTTATCCCTATGCTTGGTTTACCGAGCTCTTATTGGTTTTCAAAC
TTCATTGACTGTGCCCAACGCGCCTGGGAGCTCACGGGGACAGCCCCCCCCCAAAGCCCCCAGGGATGTA
ATTACGTCCCTCCCCCGCTAGGGGGCAGCAGCGAGCCGCCCGGGGCTCCGCTCCGGTCCGGCGCTCCCCC
CGCATCCCCGAGCCGGCAGCGTGCGGGGACAGCCCGGGCACGGGGAAGGTGGCACGGGATCGCTTTCCTC
TGAACGCTTCTCGCTGCTCTTTGAGCCTGCAGACACCTGGGGGGATACGGGGAAAAAGCTAGGCTGAAAG
ACCGGTTCTTAGAATGACACGCGCCTGGGAGCTCACGGGGACAGCCCCCCCCCAAAGCCCCCAGGGATGT
AATTACGTCCCTCCCCCGCTAGGGGGCAGCAGCGAGCCGCCCGGGGCTCCGCTCCGGTCCGGCGCTCCCC
CCGCATCCCCGAGCCGGCAGCGTGCGGGGACAGCCCGGGCACGGGGAAGGTGGCACGGGATCGCTTTCCT
CTGAACGCTTCTCGCTGCTCTTTGAGCCTGCAGACACCTGGGGGGATACGGGGAAAAAGCTAACTTCTGA
GACGACAACTTTGTATAGAAAAGTTGGCTCCGAATTCGCCCTTGACAGCAGAGATCCAGTTTGGTTAATT
AATTGGCTCCGGTGCCCGTCAGTGGGCAGAGCGCACATCGCCCACAGTCCCCGAGAAGTTGTGGGGAGGG
GTCGGCAATTGAACCGGTGCCTAGAGAAGGTGGCGCGGGGTAAACTGGGAAAGTGATGTCGTGTACTGGC
TCCGCCTTTTTCCCGAGGGTGGGGGAGAACCGTATATAAGTGCAGTAGTCGCCGTGAACGTTCTTTTTCG
CAACGGGTTTGCCGCCAGAACACAGGTAAGTGCCGTGTGTGGTTCCCGCGGGCCTGGCCTCTTTACGGGT
TATGGCCCTTGCGTGCCTTGAATTACTTCCACCTGGCTGCAGTACGTGATTCTTGATCCCGAGCTTCGGG
TTGGAAGTGGGTGGGAGAGTTCGAGGCCTTGCGCTTAAGGAGCCCCTTCGCCTCGTGCTTGAGTTGAGGC
CTGGCCTGGGCGCTGGGGCCGCCGCGTGCGAATCTGGTGGCACCTTCGCGCCTGTCTCGCTGCTTTCGAT
AAGTCTCTAGCCATTTAAAATTTTTGATGACCTGCTGCGACGCTTTTTTTCTGGCAAGATAGTCTTGTAA
ATGCGGGCCAAGATCTGCACACTGGTATTTCGGTTTTTGGGGCCGCGGGCGGCGACGGGGCCCGTGCGTC
CCAGCGCACATGTTCGGCGAGGCGGGGCCTGCGAGCGCGGCCACCGAGAATCGGACGGGGGTAGTCTCAA
GCTGGCCGGCCTGCTCTGGTGCCTGGCCTCGCGCCGCCGTGTATCGCCCCGCCCTGGGCGGCAAGGCTGG
CCCGGTCGGCACCAGTTGCGTGAGCGGAAAGATGGCCGCTTCCCGGCCCTGCTGCAGGGAGCTCAAAATG
GAGGACGCGGCGCTCGGGAGAGCGGGCGGGTGAGTCACCCACACAAAGGAAAAGGGCCTTTCCGTCCTCA
GCCGTCGCTTCATGTGACTCCACGGAGTACCGGGCGCCGTCCAGGCACCTCGATTAGTTCTCGAGCTTTT
GGAGTACGTCGTCTTTAGGTTGGGGGGAGGGGTTTTATGCGATGGAGTTTCCCCACACTGAGTGGGTGGA
GACTGAAGTTAGGCCAGCTTGGCACTTGATGTAATTCTCCTTGGAATTTGCCCTTTTTGAGTTTGGATCT
TGGTTCATTCTCAAGCCTCAGACAGTGGTTCAAAGTTTTTTTCTTCCATTTCAGGTGTCGTGAGAAGGGC
GAATTCGACCCAAGTTTGTACAAAAAAGCAGGCTGGATCCAGGTGCCACCATGGTGAGCGAGCTGATTAA
GGAGAACATGCACATGAAGCTGTACATGGAGGGCACCGTGAACAACCACCACTTCAAGTGCACATCCGAG
GGCGAAGGCAAGCCCTACGAGGGCACCCAGACCATGAGAATCAAGGCGGTCGAGGGCGGCCCTCTCCCCT
TCGCCTTCGACATCCTGGCTACCAGCTTCATGTACGGCAGCAAAACCTTCATCAACCACACCCAGGGCAT
CCCCGACTTCTTTAAGCAGTCCTTCCCCGAGGGCTTCACATGGGAGAGAGTCACCACATACGAAGATGGG
GGCGTGCTGACCGCTACCCAGGACACCAGCCTCCAGGACGGCTGCCTCATCTACAACGTCAAGATCAGAG
GGGTGAACTTCCCATCCAACGGCCCTGTGATGCAGAAGAAAACACTCGGCTGGGAGGCCTCCACCGAGAC
ACTGTACCCCGCTGACGGCGGCCTGGAAGGCAGAGCCGACATGGCCCTGAAGCTCGTGGGCGGGGGCCAC
CTGATCTGCAACCTTAAGACCACATACAGATCCAAGAAACCCGCTAAGAACCTCAAGATGCCCGGCGTCT
ACTATGTGGACAGGAGACTGGAAAGAATCAAGGAGGCCGACAAAGAGACATACGTCGAGCAGCACGAGGT
GGCTGTGGCCAGATACTGCGACCTCCCTAGCAAACTGGGGCACAAACTTAATTGAGAATTCTACCACCCA
GCTTTCTTGTACAAAGTGGTACGTCTCAAGACCAGAGGTCTCTGCTTGCTTGGTCCTACCTGCACGAACA
GCACTTTGCTACCTGCACGAACAGCACTTTGCTACCTGCACGAACAGCACTTTGCTACCTGCACGAACAG
CACTTTGCAACCAGAAGAGACCTGTGCTTCACTCCTCAGGTGCAGGCTGCCTATCAGAAGGTGGTGGCTG
GTGTGGCCAATGCCCTGGCTCACAAATACCACTGAGATCTTTTTCCCTCTGCCAAAAATTATGGGGACAT
CATGAAGCCCCTTGAGCATCTGACTTCTGGCTAATAAAGGAAATTTATTTTCATTGCAATAGTGTGTTGG
AATTTTTTGTGTCTCTCACTCGGAAGGACATATGGGAGGGCAAATCATTTAAAACATCAGAATGAGTATT
TGGTTTAGAGTTTGGCAACATATGCCCATATGCTGGCTGCCATGAACAAAGGTTGGCTATAAAGAGGTCA
TCAGTATATGAAACAGCCCCCTGCTGTCCATTCCTTATTCCATAGAAAAGCCTTGACTTGAGGTTAGATT
TTTTTTATATTTTGTTTTGTGTTATTTTTTTCTTTAACATCCCTAAAATTTTCCTTACATGTTTTACTAG
CCAGATTTTTCCTCCTCTCCTGACTACTCCCAGTCATAGCTGTCCCTCTTCTCTTATGGAGATCCCGAGC
GGTGCGTTTTTATGCTTGTAGTATTGTATAATGTTTTTAAGATCCAAGCTTCTGACCTCTTCTCTTCCTC
CCACAGGGCCTCGAGACAATTGCATCGATGGTACCAGTGAAAGTCTGCAATGAATTCGAGTTGGCGCGCC
TGTCATTCTAAATCTCTCTTTCAGCCTAAAGCTTTTTCCCCGTATCCCCCCAGGTGTCTGCAGGCTCAAA
GAGCAGCGAGAAGCGTTCAGAGGAAAGCGATCCCGTGCCACCTTCCCCGTGCCCGGGCTGTCCCCGCACG
CTGCCGGCTCGGGGATGCGGGGGGAGCGCCGGACCGGAGCGGAGCCCCGGGCGGCTCGCTGCTGCCCCCT
AGCGGGGGAGGGACGTAATTACATCCCTGGGGGCTTTGGGAGGGGGCTGTCCCCGTGAGCTCCCAGGCGC
GCCTGTCATTCTAAATCTCTCTTTCAGCCTAAAGCTTTTTCCCCGTATCCCCCCAGGTGTCTGCAGGCTC
AAAGAGCAGCGAGAAGCGTTCAGAGGAAAGCGATCCCGTGCCACCTTCCCCGTGCCCGGGCTGTCCCCGC
ACGCTGCCGGCTCGGGGATGCGGGGGGAGCGCCGGACCGGAGCGGAGCCCCGGGCGGCTCGCTGCTGCCC
CCTAGCGGGGGAGGGACGTAATTACATCCCTGGGGGCTTTGGGGGGGGGCTGTCCCCGTGAGCTCCCAGG
CGCGCCAACTCGGTACCGTATCGATGTCGACGTTAACGCTAGTGATATCAACTTTGTATAGAAAAGTTGG
CTCCGAATTCGCCCTTGACAGCAGAGATCCAGTTTGGTTAATTAATTGGCTCCGGTGCCCGTCAGTGGGC
AGAGCGCACATCGCCCACAGTCCCCGAGAAGTTGTGGGGAGGGGTCGGCAATTGAACCGGTGCCTAGAGA
AGGTGGCGCGGGGTAAACTGGGAAAGTGATGTCGTGTACTGGCTCCGCCTTTTTCCCGAGGGTGGGGGAG
AACCGTATATAAGTGCAGTAGTCGCCGTGAACGTTCTTTTTCGCAACGGGTTTGCCGCCAGAACACAGGT
AAGTGCCGTGTGTGGTTCCCGCGGGCCTGGCCTCTTTACGGGTTATGGCCCTTGCGTGCCTTGAATTACT
TCCACCTGGCTGCAGTACGTGATTCTTGATCCCGAGCTTCGGGTTGGAAGTGGGTGGGAGAGTTCGAGGC
CTTGCGCTTAAGGAGCCCCTTCGCCTCGTGCTTGAGTTGAGGCCTGGCCTGGGCGCTGGGGCCGCCGCGT
GCGAATCTGGTGGCACCTTCGCGCCTGTCTCGCTGCTTTCGATAAGTCTCTAGCCATTTAAAATTTTTGA
TGACCTGCTGCGACGCTTTTTTTCTGGCAAGATAGTCTTGTAAATGCGGGCCAAGATCTGCACACTGGTA
TTTCGGTTTTTGGGGCCGCGGGCGGCGACGGGGCCCGTGCGTCCCAGCGCACATGTTCGGCGAGGCGGGG
CCTGCGAGCGCGGCCACCGAGAATCGGACGGGGGTAGTCTCAAGCTGGCCGGCCTGCTCTGGTGCCTGGC
CTCGCGCCGCCGTGTATCGCCCCGCCCTGGGCGGCAAGGCTGGCCCGGTCGGCACCAGTTGCGTGAGCGG
AAAGATGGCCGCTTCCCGGCCCTGCTGCAGGGAGCTCAAAATGGAGGACGCGGCGCTCGGGAGAGCGGGC
GGGTGAGTCACCCACACAAAGGAAAAGGGCCTTTCCGTCCTCAGCCGTCGCTTCATGTGACTCCACGGAG
TACCGGGCGCCGTCCAGGCACCTCGATTAGTTCTCGAGCTTTTGGAGTACGTCGTCTTTAGGTTGGGGGG
AGGGGTTTTATGCGATGGAGTTTCCCCACACTGAGTGGGTGGAGACTGAAGTTAGGCCAGCTTGGCACTT
GATGTAATTCTCCTTGGAATTTGCCCTTTTTGAGTTTGGATCTTGGTTCATTCTCAAGCCTCAGACAGTG
GTTCAAAGTTTTTTTCTTCCATTTCAGGTGTCGTGAGAAGGGCGAATTCGACCCAAGTTTGTACAAAAAA
GCAGGCTCGCCACCATGGTGAGCAAGGGCGAGGAGCTGTTCACCGGGGTGGTGCCCATCCTGGTCGAGCT
GGACGGCGACGTAAACGGCCACAAGTTCAGCGTGAGGGGCGAGGGCGAGGGCGATGCCACCAACGGCAAG
CTGACCCTGAAGTTCATCTGCACCACCGGCAAGCTGCCCGTGCCCTGGCCCACCCTCGTGACCACCCTGA
GCCACGGCGTGCAGTGCTTCGCCCGCTACCCCGACCACATGAAGCAGCACGACTTCTTCAAGTCCGCCAT
GCCCGAAGGCTACGTCCAGGAGCGCACCATCTTCTTCAAGGACGACGGCACCTACAAGACCCGCGCCGAG
GTGAAGTTCGAGGGCGACACCCTAGTGAACCGCATCGAGCTGAAGGGCGTCGACTTCAAGGAGGACGGCA
ACATCCTGGGGCACAAGCTGGAGTACAACTTCAACAGCCACAACATCTATATCATGGCCGTCAAGCAGAA
GAACGGCATCAAGGTGAACTTCAAGATCCGCCACAACGTGGAGGACGGCAGCGTGCAGCTCGCCGACCAC
TACCAGCAGAACACCCCCATCGGCGACGGCCCCGTGCTGCTGCCCGACAGCCACTACCTGAGCACCCAGT
CCGTGCTGAGCAAAGACCCCAACGAGAAGCGCGATCACATGGTCCTGCTGGAGTTCCGCACCGCCGCCGG
GATCACTCTCGGCATGGACGAGCTGTACAAGTAATACCACCCAGCTTTCTTGTACAAAGTGGTACGCGTG
AATTCACTCCTCAGGTGCAGGCTGCCTATCAGAAGGTGGTGGCTGGTGTGGCCAATGCCCTGGCTCACAA
ATACCACTGAGATCTTTTTCCCTCTGCCAAAAATTATGGGGACATCATGAAGCCCCTTGAGCATCTGACT
TCTGGCTAATAAAGGAAATTTATTTTCATTGCAATAGTGTGTTGGAATTTTTTGTGTCTCTCACTCGGAA
GGACATATGGGAGGGCAAATCATTTAAAACATCAGAATGAGTATTTGGTTTAGAGTTTGGCAACATATGC
CCATATGCTGGCTGCCATGAACAAAGGTTGGCTATAAAGAGGTCATCAGTATATGAAACAGCCCCCTGCT
GTCCATTCCTTATTCCATAGAAAAGCCTTGACTTGAGGTTAGATTTTTTTTATATTTTGTTTTGTGTTAT
TTTTTTCTTTAACATCCCTAAAATTTTCCTTACATGTTTTACTAGCCAGATTTTTCCTCCTCTCCTGACT
ACTCCCAGTCATAGCTGTCCCTCTTCTCTTATGGAGATCCCTCGACCTGCAGCCCAAGCTTGGCGTAATC
ATGGTCATAGCTGTTTCCTGTGTGAAATTGTTATCCGCTCACAATTCCACACAACATACGAGCCGGAAGC
ATAAAGTGTAAAGCCTGGGGTGCCTAATGAGTGAGCTAACTCACATTAATTGCGTTGCGCTCACTGCCCG
CTTTCCAGTCGGGAAACCTGTCGTGCCAGCGGATCGACAGTACTAAGCTTGGTCTAATACCCAATCTCTC
GTCTTATCCAGATGTTTTATACGCCTCTGGCCCGTGTCTCAAAATCTCTGATGTTACATTGCACAAGATA
AAATAATATCATCATGAACAATAAAACTGTCTGCTTACATAAACAGTAATACAAGGGGTGTTATGAGCCA
TATTCAACGGGAAACGTCGAGGCCGCGATTAAATTCCAACATGGATGCTGATTTATATGGGTATAAATGG
GCTCGCGATAATGTCGGGCAATCAGGTGCGACAATCTATCGCTTGTATGGGAAGCCCGATGCGCCAGAGT
TGTTTCTGAAACATGGCAAAGGTAGCGTTGCCAATGATGTTACAGATGAGATGGTCAGACTAAACTGGCT
GACGGAATTTATGCCTCTTCCGACCATCAAGCATTTTATCCGTACTCCTGATGATGCATGGTTACTCACC
ACTGCGATCCCCGGAAAAACAGCATTCCAGGTATTAGAAGAATATCCTGATTCAGGTGAAAATATTGTTG
ATGCGCTGGCAGTGTTCCTGCGCCGGTTGCATTCGATTCCTGTTTGTAATTGTCCTTTTAACAGCGATCG
CGTATTTCGTCTCGCTCAGGCGCAATCACGAATGAATAACGGTTTGGTTGATGCGAGTGATTTTGATGAC
GAGCGTAATGGCTGGCCTGTTGAACAAGTCTGGAAAGAAATGCATAAACTTTTGCCATTCTCACCGGATT
CAGTCGTCACTCATGGTGATTTCTCACTTGATAACCTTATTTTTGACGAGGGGAAATTAATAGGTTGTAT
TGATGTTGGACGAGTCGGAATCGCAGACCGATACCAGGATCTTGCCATCCTATGGAACTGCCTCGGTGAG
TTTTCTCCTTCATTACAGAAACGGCTTTTTCAAAAATATGGTATTGATAATCCTGATATGAATAAATTGC
AGTTTCATTTGATGCTCGATGAGTTTTTCTAATCAGAATTGGTTAATTGGTTGTAACACTGGCAGAGCAT
TACGCTGACTTGACGGGACGGCGCAAGCTCATGACCAAAATCCCTTAACGTGAGTTACGCGTCGTTCCAC
TGAGCGTCAGAGGTATCACTAGTATTACAGAGGTAAGTTATAACAGTCGCCTAACCC
Features (pLannotate 1.2.2; 28 found; start..end, strand, type, name):
     87..675     -  rep_origin     ori: high-copy-number ColE1/pMB1/pBR322/pUC origin of replication
    846..1706    -  CDS            AmpR: β-lactamase; bla; confers resistance to ampicillin, carbenicillin, and related antibiotics
   1707..1778    -  promoter       AmpR promoter: bla
   1857..2456    +  CDS            PuroR: puromycin N-acetyltransferase; pac from Streptomyces alboniger; confers resistance to puromycin
   2461..2541    +  CDS            HBB (fragment): HBB_PONPY - Experimental evidence at transcript level: Swiss-Prot protein existence level 2. Involved in oxygen transport from the lung to the various peripheral tissues. From Pongo pygmaeus (Bornean orangutan).
   2612..2667    +  polyA_signal   β-globin poly(A) signal: rabbit β-globin polyadenylation signal (Gil and Proudfoot, 1987)
   3646..3666    +  protein_bind   attB4: mutant version of attB; core recombination site for the Gateway® BP reaction BP Clonase™
   3734..3945    +  promoter       EF-1α core promoter: core promoter for human elongation factor EF-1α
   3946..4884    +  intron         EF-1α intron A: intron upstream of the start codon of human EF-1α
   4911..4931    +  protein_bind   attB1: mutant version of attB; core recombination site for the Gateway® BP reaction BP Clonase™
   4951..5646    +  CDS            mKate2: mKate2 is a basic (constitutively fluorescent) red fluorescent protein published in 2009, derived from Entacmaea quadricolor. It is reported to be a rapidly-maturing monomer with moderate acid sensitivity.
   5666..5690    -  protein_bind   attB2: mutant version of attB; recombination site for the Gateway® BP reaction BP Clonase™
   5838..5912    +  CDS            HBB (fragment): HBB_PONPY - Experimental evidence at transcript level: Swiss-Prot protein existence level 2. Involved in oxygen transport from the lung to the various peripheral tissues. From Pongo pygmaeus (Bornean orangutan).
   5983..6038    +  polyA_signal   β-globin poly(A) signal: rabbit β-globin polyadenylation signal (Gil and Proudfoot, 1987)
   6422..6447    +  misc_feature   SA: splice acceptor site
   7119..7139    +  protein_bind   attB4: mutant version of attB; core recombination site for the Gateway® BP reaction BP Clonase™
   7207..7418    +  promoter       EF-1α core promoter: core promoter for human elongation factor EF-1α
   7419..8357    +  intron         EF-1α intron A: intron upstream of the start codon of human EF-1α
   8384..8404    +  protein_bind   attB1: mutant version of attB; core recombination site for the Gateway® BP reaction BP Clonase™
   8415..9131    +  CDS            EBFP2: EBFP2 is a basic (constitutively fluorescent) blue fluorescent protein published in 2007, derived from Aequorea victoria. It is reported to be a rapidly-maturing monomer with moderate acid sensitivity.
   9139..9163    -  protein_bind   attB2: mutant version of attB; recombination site for the Gateway® BP reaction BP Clonase™
   9167..9247    +  CDS            HBB (fragment): HBB_PONPY - Experimental evidence at transcript level: Swiss-Prot protein existence level 2. Involved in oxygen transport from the lung to the various peripheral tissues. From Pongo pygmaeus (Bornean orangutan).
   9318..9373    +  polyA_signal   β-globin poly(A) signal: rabbit β-globin polyadenylation signal (Gil and Proudfoot, 1987)
   9756..9778    -  protein_bind   lac operator (fragment): The lac repressor binds to the lac operator to inhibit transcription in E. coli. This inhibition can be relieved by adding lactose or isopropyl-β-D-thiogalactopyranoside (IPTG). lac repressor encoded by lacI
   9782..9812    -  promoter       lac promoter: promoter for the E. coli lac operon
   9827..9848    -  protein_bind   CAP binding site: CAP binding activates transcription in the presence of cAMP. E. coli catabolite activator protein
   9861..9900    -  CDS            lacI (fragment): lac repressor; lacI; The lac repressor binds to the lac operator to inhibit transcription in E. coli. This inhibition can be relieved by adding lactose or isopropyl-β-D-thiogalactopyranoside (IPTG).
  10073..10882   +  CDS            KanR: aminoglycoside phosphotransferase; aph(3')-Ia; confers resistance to kanamycin in bacteria or G418 (Geneticin®) in eukaryotes
