[The description below was written by a language model from this plasmid's Addgene catalogue record and pLannotate feature annotations shown in this document.]
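Description:
LSB-hsa-miR-93-5p is an 11 kb mammalian expression plasmid built on the Low Sensor Backbone (LSB), designed as a two-colour fluorescent sensor of microRNA activity. It replicates in E. coli from a high-copy ColE1/pUC-type origin and carries both AmpR (β-lactamase) and KanR (aminoglycoside phosphotransferase) markers, matching the recorded dual ampicillin and kanamycin selection. A puromycin N-acetyltransferase coding region followed by a rabbit β-globin polyadenylation signal is also present, and the depositor indicates it can be used for puromycin selection. The feature table does not annotate a dedicated promoter directly upstream of it.

The payload consists of two parallel transcription units, each driven by the human EF-1α core promoter with its intron A and terminated by a β-globin poly(A) signal. Gateway attB4, attB1 and attB2 scars flank the promoters and coding regions, reflecting modular assembly. The first unit expresses the red fluorescent protein mKate2, and according to the record a target site for human miR-93-5p lies in its 3' UTR. That site is not annotated as a feature, but there is an unannotated gap between the mKate2 cassette's attB2 site and the β-globin sequences. The second unit expresses EBFP2 without a miRNA target and serves as an internal reference for delivery and expression. In cells containing active miR-93-5p, mKate2 output is repressed relative to EBFP2, so the red-to-blue ratio reports miRNA activity.

The depositor warns that the repeated poly(A) elements make the plasmid inherently unstable. They also note small discrepancies between the deposited sequence and the physical plasmid, including short insertions flanking the puromycin coding region that do not impair selection.
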