Addgene plasmid #103756: LSB-hsa-miR-93-5p
Purpose: Used to sense miRNA activity using fluorescence based tools. hsa-miR-93-5p target in 3' UTR of of mKate. miRNA activity can be measured by the repression of mKate2 relative to EBFP2 fluorescent proteins . Plasmid is inherently unstable; please see Depositor Comments
Depositing lab: Ron Weiss. Depositing organization: Massachusetts Institute of Technology. Publication: A mixed antagonistic/synergistic miRNA repression model enables accurate predictions of multi-input miRNA sensor activity. Gam JJ, Babb J, Weiss R. Nat Commun. 2018 Jun 22;9(1):2430. doi: 10.1038/s41467-018-04575-0. PubMed 29934631.
Backbone
  Vector backbone: Low Sensor Backbone (LSB)
  Vector type: Mammalian Expression, Synthetic Biology
Growth in bacteria
  Bacterial resistance: Ampicillin and Kanamycin, 100 & 50 μg/mL
  Growth temperature: 30°C
  Growth strain: NEB Stable
  Copy number: High Copy
Gene/Insert
  Gene/Insert name: hsa-miR-93-5p target
  Species: H. sapiens (human)
  Entrez Gene: MIR93 (a.k.a. MIRN9, MIRN93, hsa-mir-93, miR-93)
  Promoter: EF-1a
  Cloning method: Gibson Cloning
Terms and licenses: Academic/Nonprofit Terms; Industry Terms: Not Available to Industry
Depositor comments: Please note that this plasmid is inherently unstable due to a repeating poly A element. We recommend performing a diagnostic digest on multiple colonies upon receipt. The depositors would like to note the presence of several discrepancies between the depositor sequence and physical plasmid sequence. In particular, the sequences upstream and downstream of the puromycin coding region have 10 bp insertions which do not affect the ability to perform puromycin selection. The sequences for those regions within the physical plasmids are as follows: Upstream of Puro: GAATTCGACCGCCTGTCTCAAGGTGCCACC; Downstream of Puro: GCTTTGAGACTACGCGTGAATTCACTCCTC. Please contact if you are interested in this plasmid prior to placing an order.
How to cite: LSB-hsa-miR-93-5p was a gift from Ron Weiss (Addgene plasmid # 103756 ; http://n2t.net/addgene:103756 ; RRID:Addgene_103756)
