>Addgene plasmid #103756 | LSB-hsa-miR-93-5p | depositor partial sequence | sequence record 196561 | hsa-miR-93-5p target
CTACCTGCACGAACAGCACTTTG
